>Addgene plasmid #136902 | pLenti-FNLSHiFi-P2A-Puro | addgene full sequence | sequence record 271388 | Addgene NGS Result
TTAATGTAGTCTTATGCAATACTCTTGTAGTCTTGCAACATGGTAACGATGAGTTAGCAACATGCCTTAC
AAGGAGAGAAAAAGCACCGTGCATGCCGATTGGTGGAAGTAAGGTGGTACGATCGTGCCTTATTAGGAAG
GCAACAGACGGGTCTGACATGGATTGGACGAACCACTGAATTGCCGCATTGCAGAGATATTGTATTTAAG
TGCCTAGCTCGATACATAAACGGGTCTCTCTGGTTAGACCAGATCTGAGCCTGGGAGCTCTCTGGCTAAC
TAGGGAACCCACTGCTTAAGCCTCAATAAAGCTTGCCTTGAGTGCTTCAAGTAGTGTGTGCCCGTCTGTT
GTGTGACTCTGGTAACTAGAGATCCCTCAGACCCTTTTAGTCAGTGTGGAAAATCTCTAGCAGTGGCGCC
CGAACAGGGACTTGAAAGCGAAAGGGAAACCAGAGGAGCTCTCTCGACGCAGGACTCGGCTTGCTGAAGC
GCGCACGGCAAGAGGCGAGGGGCGGCGACTGGTGAGTACGCCAAAAATTTTGACTAGCGGAGGCTAGAAG
GAGAGAGATGGGTGCGAGAGCGTCAGTATTAAGCGGGGGAGAATTAGATCGCGATGGGAAAAAATTCGGT
TAAGGCCAGGGGGAAAGAAAAAATATAAATTAAAACATATAGTATGGGCAAGCAGGGAGCTAGAACGATT
CGCAGTTAATCCTGGCCTGTTAGAAACATCAGAAGGCTGTAGACAAATACTGGGACAGCTACAACCATCC
CTTCAGACAGGATCAGAAGAACTTAGATCATTATATAATACAGTAGCAACCCTCTATTGTGTGCATCAAA
GGATAGAGATAAAAGACACCAAGGAAGCTTTAGACAAGATAGAGGAAGAGCAAAACAAAAGTAAGACCAC
CGCACAGCAAGCGGCCGCTGATCTTCAGACCTGGAGGAGGAGATATGAGGGACAATTGGAGAAGTGAATT
ATATAAATATAAAGTAGTAAAAATTGAACCATTAGGAGTAGCACCCACCAAGGCAAAGAGAAGAGTGGTG
CAGAGAGAAAAAAGAGCAGTGGGAATAGGAGCTTTGTTCCTTGGGTTCTTGGGAGCAGCAGGAAGCACTA
TGGGCGCAGCGTCAATGACGCTGACGGTACAGGCCAGACAATTATTGTCTGGTATAGTGCAGCAGCAGAA
CAATTTGCTGAGGGCTATTGAGGCGCAACAGCATCTGTTGCAACTCACAGTCTGGGGCATCAAGCAGCTC
CAGGCAAGAATCCTGGCTGTGGAAAGATACCTAAAGGATCAACAGCTCCTGGGGATTTGGGGTTGCTCTG
GAAAACTCATTTGCACCACTGCTGTGCCTTGGAATGCTAGTTGGAGTAATAAATCTCTGGAACAGATTTG
GAATCACACGACCTGGATGGAGTGGGACAGAGAAATTAACAATTACACAAGCTTAATACACTCCTTAATT
GAAGAATCGCAAAACCAGCAAGAAAAGAATGAACAAGAATTATTGGAATTAGATAAATGGGCAAGTTTGT
GGAATTGGTTTAACATAACAAATTGGCTGTGGTATATAAAATTATTCATAATGATAGTAGGAGGCTTGGT
AGGTTTAAGAATAGTTTTTGCTGTACTTTCTATAGTGAATAGAGTTAGGCAGGGATATTCACCATTATCG
TTTCAGACCCACCTCCCAACCCCGAGGGGACCCAGACCACAATTTTAAAAGAAAAGGGGGGATTGGGGGG
TACAGTGCAGGGGAAAGAATAGTAGACATAATAGCAACAGACATACAAACTAAAGAATTACAAAAACAAA
TTACAAAAATTCAAAATTTTCGGGTTTATTACAGGGACAGCAGAGATCCACTTTGGCGCCGGCTCGAGTG
GCTCCGGTGCCCGTCAGTGGGCAGAGCGCACATCGCCCACAGTCCCCGAGAAGTTGGGGGGAGGGGTCGG
CAATTGAACCGGTGCCTAGAGAAGGTGGCGCGGGGTAAACTGGGAAAGTGATGTCGTGTACTGGCTCCGC
CTTTTTCCCGAGGGTGGGGGAGAACCGTATATAAGTGCAGTAGTCGCCGTGAACGTTCTTTTTCGCAACG
GGTTTGCCGCCAGAACACAGGTGTCGTGACGCGGGATCCGCCACCATGGATTACAAAGATCATGACGGCG
ACTATAAGGACCACGATATTGACTACAAAGATGATGACGACAAGATGGCTCCCAAAAAGAAAAGGAAAGT
AGGCATTCATGGAGTTCCCGCAGCCATGAGTTCTGAGACTGGTCCAGTCGCCGTCGATCCAACCCTTCGA
CGGAGGATTGAGCCCCACGAGTTTGAAGTATTTTTCGATCCAAGAGAATTGCGAAAAGAGACATGTCTTC
TGTACGAGATCAACTGGGGGGGCCGCCACAGTATTTGGAGACACACCAGCCAGAACACAAATAAGCATGT
CGAGGTAAATTTCATAGAGAAGTTCACTACCGAACGCTACTTTTGCCCTAACACAAGATGTAGCATTACT
TGGTTCTTGAGTTGGTCCCCTTGCGGTGAATGCTCAAGAGCAATTACCGAGTTTCTGTCTCGGTATCCCC
ACGTCACTTTGTTCATCTACATAGCCCGACTTTACCATCACGCAGACCCTCGAAATCGCCAGGGTCTTAG
AGATTTGATTTCATCCGGTGTAACCATACAAATTATGACCGAACAAGAGAGTGGGTATTGTTGGCGGAAT
TTCGTCAACTACAGTCCATCAAATGAGGCCCATTGGCCCCGCTACCCCCACCTTTGGGTGAGATTGTACG
TATTGGAGTTGTATTGCATAATCCTGGGCCTTCCCCCCTGTCTTAACATCCTTAGAAGGAAGCAGCCCCA
GTTGACATTCTTTACTATCGCTCTTCAGTCATGTCACTATCAGCGACTGCCTCCTCATATCCTTTGGGCT
ACTGGGTTGAAAAGCGGTTCCGAGACACCTGGTACTTCAGAGTCCGCCACACCCGAAAGTGACAAGAAGT
ACAGCATCGGCCTGGCCATCGGCACCAACTCTGTGGGCTGGGCCGTGATCACCGACGAGTACAAGGTGCC
CAGCAAGAAATTCAAGGTGCTGGGCAACACCGACCGGCACAGCATCAAGAAGAACCTGATCGGAGCCCTG
CTGTTCGACAGCGGCGAAACAGCCGAGGCCACCCGGCTGAAGAGAACCGCCAGAAGAAGATACACCAGAC
GGAAGAACCGGATCTGCTATCTGCAAGAGATCTTCAGCAACGAGATGGCCAAGGTGGACGACAGCTTCTT
CCACAGACTGGAAGAGTCCTTCCTGGTGGAAGAGGATAAGAAGCACGAGCGGCACCCCATCTTCGGCAAC
ATCGTGGACGAGGTGGCCTACCACGAGAAGTACCCCACCATCTACCACCTGAGAAAGAAACTGGTGGACA
GCACCGACAAGGCCGACCTGCGGCTGATCTATCTGGCCCTGGCCCACATGATCAAGTTCCGGGGCCACTT
CCTGATCGAGGGCGACCTGAACCCCGACAACAGCGACGTGGACAAGCTGTTCATCCAGCTGGTGCAGACC
TACAACCAGCTGTTCGAGGAAAACCCCATCAACGCCAGCGGCGTGGACGCCAAGGCCATCCTGTCTGCCA
GACTGAGCAAGAGCAGACGGCTGGAAAATCTGATCGCCCAGCTGCCCGGCGAGAAGAAGAATGGCCTGTT
CGGCAACCTGATTGCCCTGAGCCTGGGCCTGACCCCCAACTTCAAGAGCAACTTCGACCTGGCCGAGGAT
GCCAAACTGCAGCTGAGCAAGGACACCTACGACGACGACCTGGACAACCTGCTGGCCCAGATCGGCGACC
AGTACGCCGACCTGTTTCTGGCCGCCAAGAACCTGTCCGACGCCATCCTGCTGAGCGACATCCTGAGAGT
GAACACCGAGATCACCAAGGCCCCCCTGAGCGCCTCTATGATCAAGAGATACGACGAGCACCACCAGGAC
CTGACCCTGCTGAAAGCTCTCGTGCGGCAGCAGCTGCCTGAGAAGTACAAAGAGATTTTCTTCGACCAGA
GCAAGAACGGCTACGCCGGCTACATTGACGGCGGAGCCAGCCAGGAAGAGTTCTACAAGTTCATCAAGCC
CATCCTGGAAAAGATGGACGGCACCGAGGAACTGCTCGTGAAGCTGAACAGAGAGGACCTGCTGCGGAAG
CAGCGGACCTTCGACAACGGCAGCATCCCCCACCAGATCCACCTGGGAGAGCTGCACGCCATTCTGCGGC
GGCAGGAAGATTTTTACCCATTCCTGAAGGACAACCGGGAAAAGATCGAGAAGATCCTGACCTTCCGCAT
CCCCTACTACGTGGGCCCTCTGGCCAGGGGAAACAGCAGATTCGCCTGGATGACCAGAAAGAGCGAGGAA
ACCATCACCCCCTGGAACTTCGAGGAAGTGGTGGACAAGGGCGCTTCCGCCCAGAGCTTCATCGAGCGGA
TGACCAACTTCGATAAGAACCTGCCCAACGAGAAGGTGCTGCCCAAGCACAGCCTGCTGTACGAGTACTT
CACCGTGTATAACGAGCTGACCAAAGTGAAATACGTGACCGAGGGAATGAGAAAGCCCGCCTTCCTGAGC
GGCGAGCAGAAAAAGGCCATCGTGGACCTGCTGTTCAAGACCAACCGGAAAGTGACCGTGAAGCAGCTGA
AAGAGGACTACTTCAAGAAAATCGAGTGCTTCGACTCCGTGGAAATCTCCGGCGTGGAAGATCGGTTCAA
CGCCTCCCTGGGCACATACCACGATCTGCTGAAAATTATCAAGGACAAGGACTTCCTGGACAATGAGGAA
AACGAGGACATTCTGGAAGATATCGTGCTGACCCTGACACTGTTTGAGGACAGAGAGATGATCGAGGAAC
GGCTGAAAACCTATGCCCACCTGTTCGACGACAAAGTGATGAAGCAGCTGAAGCGGCGGAGATACACCGG
CTGGGGCAGGCTGAGCCGGAAGCTGATCAACGGCATCCGGGACAAGCAGTCCGGCAAGACAATCCTGGAT
TTCCTGAAGTCCGACGGCTTCGCCAACGCCAACTTCATGCAGCTGATCCACGACGACAGCCTGACCTTTA
AAGAGGACATCCAGAAAGCCCAGGTGTCCGGCCAGGGCGATAGCCTGCACGAGCACATTGCCAATCTGGC
CGGCAGCCCCGCCATTAAGAAGGGCATCCTGCAGACAGTGAAGGTGGTGGACGAGCTCGTGAAAGTGATG
GGCCGGCACAAGCCCGAGAACATCGTGATCGAAATGGCCAGAGAGAACCAGACCACCCAGAAGGGACAGA
AGAACAGCCGCGAGAGAATGAAGCGGATCGAAGAGGGCATCAAAGAGCTGGGCAGCCAGATCCTGAAAGA
ACACCCAGTGGAAAACACCCAGCTGCAGAACGAGAAGCTGTACCTGTACTACCTGCAGAATGGGCGGGAT
ATGTACGTGGACCAGGAACTGGACATCAACCGGCTGTCCGACTACGATGTGGACCATATCGTGCCTCAGA
GCTTTCTGAAGGACGACTCCATCGACAACAAGGTGCTGACCAGAAGCGACAAGAACCGGGGCAAGAGCGA
CAACGTGCCCTCCGAAGAGGTCGTGAAGAAGATGAAGAACTACTGGCGGCAGCTGCTGAACGCCAAGCTG
ATTACCCAGAGAAAGTTCGACAATCTGACCAAGGCCGAGAGAGGCGGCCTGAGCGAACTGGATAAGGCCG
GCTTCATCAAGAGACAGCTGGTGGAAACCCGGCAGATCACAAAGCACGTGGCACAGATCCTGGACTCCCG
GATGAACACTAAGTACGACGAGAATGACAAGCTGATCCGGGAAGTGAAAGTGATCACCCTGAAGTCCAAG
CTGGTGTCCGATTTCCGGAAGGATTTCCAGTTTTACAAAGTGCGCGAGATCAACAACTACCACCACGCCC
ACGACGCCTACCTGAACGCCGTCGTGGGAACCGCCCTGATCAAAAAGTACCCTAAGCTGGAAAGCGAGTT
CGTGTACGGCGACTACAAGGTGTACGACGTGCGGAAGATGATCGCCAAGAGCGAGCAGGAAATCGGCAAG
GCTACCGCCAAGTACTTCTTCTACAGCAACATCATGAACTTTTTCAAGACCGAGATTACCCTGGCCAACG
GCGAGATCCGGAAGCGGCCTCTGATCGAGACAAACGGCGAAACCGGGGAGATCGTGTGGGATAAGGGCCG
GGATTTTGCCACCGTGCGGAAAGTGCTGAGCATGCCCCAAGTGAATATCGTGAAAAAGACCGAGGTGCAG
ACAGGCGGCTTCAGCAAAGAGTCTATCCTGCCCAAGAGGAACAGCGATAAGCTGATCGCCAGAAAGAAGG
ACTGGGACCCTAAGAAGTACGGCGGCTTCGACAGCCCCACCGTGGCCTATTCTGTGCTGGTGGTGGCCAA
AGTGGAAAAGGGCAAGTCCAAGAAACTGAAGAGTGTGAAAGAGCTGCTGGGGATCACCATCATGGAAAGA
AGCAGCTTCGAGAAGAATCCCATCGACTTTCTGGAAGCCAAGGGCTACAAAGAAGTGAAAAAGGACCTGA
TCATCAAGCTGCCTAAGTACTCCCTGTTCGAGCTGGAAAACGGCCGGAAGAGAATGCTGGCCTCTGCCGG
CGAACTGCAGAAGGGAAACGAACTGGCCCTGCCCTCCAAATATGTGAACTTCCTGTACCTGGCCAGCCAC
TATGAGAAGCTGAAGGGCTCCCCCGAGGATAATGAGCAGAAACAGCTGTTTGTGGAACAGCACAAGCACT
ACCTGGACGAGATCATCGAGCAGATCAGCGAGTTCTCCAAGAGAGTGATCCTGGCCGACGCTAATCTGGA
CAAAGTGCTGTCCGCCTACAACAAGCACCGGGATAAGCCCATCAGAGAGCAGGCCGAGAATATCATCCAC
CTGTTTACCCTGACCAATCTGGGAGCCCCTGCCGCCTTCAAGTACTTTGACACCACCATCGACCGGAAGA
GGTACACCAGCACCAAAGAGGTGCTGGACGCCACCCTGATCCACCAGAGCATCACCGGCCTGTACGAGAC
ACGGATCGACCTGTCTCAGCTGGGAGGCGATTCAGGCGGATCTACTAATCTGTCAGATATTATTGAAAAG
GAGACCGGTAAGCAACTGGTTATCCAGGAATCCATCCTCATGCTCCCAGAGGAGGTGGAAGAAGTCATTG
GGAACAAGCCGGAAAGCGATATACTCGTGCACACCGCCTACGACGAGAGCACCGACGAGAATGTCATGCT
TCTGACTAGCGACGCCCCTGAATACAAGCCTTGGGCTCTGGTCATACAGGATAGCAACGGTGAGAACAAG
ATTAAGATGCTCTCTGGTGGTTCTCCCAAGAAGAAGAGGAAAGTCGCTAGCGGCAGCGGCGCCACCAACT
TCAGCCTGCTGAAGCAGGCCGGCGACGTGGAGGAGAACCCCGGCCCCATGACCGAGTACAAGCCCACGGT
GCGCCTCGCCACCCGCGACGACGTCCCCAGGGCCGTACGCACCCTCGCCGCCGCGTTCGCCGACTACCCC
GCCACGCGCCACACCGTCGATCCGGACCGCCACATCGAGCGGGTCACCGAGCTGCAAGAACTCTTCCTCA
CGCGCGTCGGGCTCGACATCGGCAAGGTGTGGGTCGCGGACGACGGCGCCGCGGTGGCGGTCTGGACCAC
GCCGGAGAGCGTCGAAGCGGGGGCGGTGTTCGCCGAGATCGGCCCGCGCATGGCCGAGTTGAGCGGTTCC
CGGCTGGCCGCGCAGCAACAGATGGAAGGCCTCCTGGCGCCGCACCGGCCCAAGGAGCCCGCGTGGTTCC
TGGCCACCGTCGGAGTCTCGCCCGACCACCAGGGCAAGGGTCTGGGCAGCGCCGTCGTGCTCCCCGGAGT
GGAGGCGGCCGAGCGCGCCGGGGTGCCCGCCTTCCTGGAGACCTCCGCGCCCCGCAACCTCCCCTTCTAC
GAGCGGCTCGGCTTCACCGTCACCGCCGACGTCGAGGTGCCCGAAGGACCGCGCACCTGGTGCATGACCC
GCAAGCCCGGTGCCTGAACGCGTTAAGTCGACAATCAACCTCTGGATTACAAAATTTGTGAAAGATTGAC
TGGTATTCTTAACTATGTTGCTCCTTTTACGCTATGTGGATACGCTGCTTTAATGCCTTTGTATCATGCT
ATTGCTTCCCGTATGGCTTTCATTTTCTCCTCCTTGTATAAATCCTGGTTGCTGTCTCTTTATGAGGAGT
TGTGGCCCGTTGTCAGGCAACGTGGCGTGGTGTGCACTGTGTTTGCTGACGCAACCCCCACTGGTTGGGG
CATTGCCACCACCTGTCAGCTCCTTTCCGGGACTTTCGCTTTCCCCCTCCCTATTGCCACGGCGGAACTC
ATCGCCGCCTGCCTTGCCCGCTGCTGGACAGGGGCTCGGCTGTTGGGCACTGACAATTCCGTGGTGTTGT
CGGGGAAATCATCGTCCTTTCCTTGGCTGCTCGCCTGTGTTGCCACCTGGATTCTGCGCGGGACGTCCTT
CTGCTACGTCCCTTCGGCCCTCAATCCAGCGGACCTTCCTTCCCGCGGCCTGCTGCCGGCTCTGCGGCCT
CTTCCGCGTCTTCGCCTTCGCCCTCAGACGAGTCGGATCTCCCTTTGGGCCGCCTCCCCGCGTCGACTTT
AAGACCAATGACTTACAAGGCAGCTGTAGATCTTAGCCACTTTTTAAAAGAAAAGGGGGGACTGGAAGGG
CTAATTCACTCCCAACGAAGACAAGATCTGCTTTTTGCTTGTACTGGGTCTCTCTGGTTAGACCAGATCT
GAGCCTGGGAGCTCTCTGGCTAACTAGGGAACCCACTGCTTAAGCCTCAATAAAGCTTGCCTTGAGTGCT
TCAAGTAGTGTGTGCCCGTCTGTTGTGTGACTCTGGTAACTAGAGATCCCTCAGACCCTTTTAGTCAGTG
TGGAAAATCTCTAGCAGTACGTATAGTAGTTCATGTCATCTTATTATTCAGTATTTATAACTTGCAAAGA
AATGAATATCAGAGAGTGAGAGGAACTTGTTTATTGCAGCTTATAATGGTTACAAATAAAGCAATAGCAT
CACAAATTTCACAAATAAAGCATTTTTTTCACTGCATTCTAGTTGTGGTTTGTCCAAACTCATCAATGTA
TCTTATCATGTCTGGCTCTAGCTATCCCGCCCCTAACTCCGCCCATCCCGCCCCTAACTCCGCCCAGTTC
CGCCCATTCTCCGCCCCATGGCTGACTAATTTTTTTTATTTATGCAGAGGCCGAGGCCGCCTCGGCCTCT
GAGCTATTCCAGAAGTAGTGAGGAGGCTTTTTTGGAGGCCTAGGGACGTACCCAATTCGCCCTATAGTGA
GTCGTATTACGCGCGCTCACTGGCCGTCGTTTTACAACGTCGTGACTGGGAAAACCCTGGCGTTACCCAA
CTTAATCGCCTTGCAGCACATCCCCCTTTCGCCAGCTGGCGTAATAGCGAAGAGGCCCGCACCGATCGCC
CTTCCCAACAGTTGCGCAGCCTGAATGGCGAATGGG
[124 nt withheld, positions 9557-9680]
C
[91 nt withheld, positions 9682-9772]
A
[49 nt withheld, positions 9774-9822]
CCTTTGACGTTGGAGTCCACGTTCTTT
[37 nt withheld, positions 9850-9886]
ACCCTATCTCGGTCTATTCTTTTGATTTATAAGGGATTTTGCCGATTTCGGCCTATTGGTTAAAAAATGA
GCTGATTTAACAAAAATTTAACGCGAATTTTAACAAAATATTAACGCTTACAATTTAGGTGGCACTTTTC
GGGGAAATGTGCGCGGAACCCCTATTTGTTTATTTTTCTAAATACATTCAAATATGTATCCGCTCATGAG
ACAATAACCCTGATAAATGCTTCAATAATATTGAAAAAGGAAGAGTATGAGTATTCAACATTTCCGTGTC
GCCCTTATTCCCTTTTTTGCGGCATTTTGCCTTCCTGTTTTTGCTCACCCAGAAACGCTGGTGAAAGTAA
AAGATGCTGAAGATCAGTTGGGTGCACGAGTGGGTTACATCGAACTGGATCTCAACAGCGGTAAGATCCT
TGAGAGTTTTCGCCCCGAAGAACGTTTTCCAATGATGAGCACTTTTAAAGTTCTGCTATGTGGCGCGGTA
TTATCCCGTATTGACGCCGGGCAAGAGCAACTCGGTCGCCGCATACACTATTCTCAGAATGACTTGGTTG
AGTACTCACCAGTCACAGAAAAGCATCTTACGGATGGCATGACAGTAAGAGAATTATGCAGTGCTGCCAT
AACCATGAGTGATAACACTGCGGCCAACTTACTTCTGACAACGATCGGAGGACCGAAGGAGCTAACCGCT
TTTTTGCACAACATGGGGGATCATGTAACTCGCCTTGATCGTTGGGAACCGGAGCTGAATGAAGCCATAC
CAAACGACGAGCGTGACACCACGATGCCTGTAGCAATGGCAACAACGTTGCGCAAACTATTAACTGGCGA
ACTACTTACTCTAGCTTCCCGGCAACAATTAATAGACTGGATGGAGGCGGATAAAGTTGCAGGACCACTT
CTGCGCTCGGCCCTTCCGGCTGGCTGGTTTATTGCTGATAAATCTGGAGCCGGTGAGCGTGGGTCTCGCG
GTATCATTGCAGCACTGGGGCCAGATGGTAAGCCCTCCCGTATCGTAGTTATCTACACGACGGGGAGTCA
GGCAACTATGGATGAACGAAATAGACAGATCGCTGAGATAGGTGCCTCACTGATTAAGCATTGGTAACTG
TCAGACCAAGTTTACTCATATATACTTTAGATTGATTTAAAACTTCATTTTTAATTTAAAAGGATCTAGG
TGAAGATCCTTTTTGATAATCTCATGACCAAAATCCCTTAACGTGAGTTTTCGTTCCACTGAGCGTCAGA
CCCCGTAGAAAAGATCAAAGGATCTTCTTGAGATCCTTTTTTTCTGCGCGTAATCTGCTGCTTGCAAACA
AAAAAACCACCGCTACCAGCGGTGGTTTGTTTGCCGGATCAAGAGCTACCAACTCTTTTTCCGAAGGTAA
CTGGCTTCAGCAGAGCGCAGATACCAAATACTGTTCTTCTAGTGTAGCCGTAGTTAGGCCACCACTTCAA
GAACTCTGTAGCACCGCCTACATACCTCGCTCTGCTAATCCTGTTACCAGTGGCTGCTGCCAGTGGCGAT
AAGTCGTGTCTTACCGGGTTGGACTCAAGACGATAGTTACCGGATAAGGCGCAGCGGTCGGGCTGAACGG
GGGGTTCGTGCACACAGCCCAGCTTGGAGCGAACGACCTACACCGAACTGAGATACCTACAGCGTGAGCT
ATGAGAAAGCGCCACGCTTCCCGAAGGGAGAAAGGCGGACAGGTATCCGGTAAGCGGCAGGGTCGGAACA
GGAGAGCGCACGAGGGAGCTTCCAGGGGGAAACGCCTGGTATCTTTATAGTCCTGTCGGGTTTCGCCACC
TCTGACTTGAGCGTCGATTTTTGTGATGCTCGTCAGGGGGGCGGAGCCTATGGAAAAACGCCAGCAACGC
GGCCTTTTTACGGTTCCTGGCCTTTTGCTGGCCTTTTGCTCACATGTTCTTTCCTGCGTTATCCCCTGAT
TCTGTGGATAACCGTATTACCGCCTTTGAGTGAGCTGATACCGCTCGCCGCAGCCGAACGACCGAGCGCA
GCGAGTCAGTGAGCGAGGAAGCGGAAGAGCGCCCAATACGCAAACCGCCTCTCCCCGCGCGTTGGCCGAT
TCATTAATGCAGCTGGCACGACAGGTTTCCCGACTGGAAAGCGGGCAGTGAGCGCAACGCAATTAATGTG
AGTTAGCTCACTCATTAGGCACCCCAGGCTTTACACTTTATGCTTCCGGCTCGTATGTTGTGTGGAATTG
TGAGCGGATAACAATTTCACACAGGAAACAGCTATGACCATGATTACGCCAAGCGCGCAATTAACCCTCA
CTAAAGGGAACAAAAGCTGGAGCTGCAAGC
Features (pLannotate 1.2.2; 29 found; start..end, strand, type, name):
      5..231     +  promoter       RSV promoter: Rous sarcoma virus enhancer/promoter
    232..412     +  LTR            5' LTR (truncated): truncated 5' long terminal repeat (LTR) from HIV-1
    459..584     +  misc_feature   HIV-1 Ψ: packaging signal of human immunodeficiency virus type 1
    568..931     +  CDS            HIV-1 gag (fragment): gag protein from human immunodeficiency virus 1; gag
   1077..1310    +  misc_feature   RRE: The Rev response element (RRE) of HIV-1 allows for Rev-dependent mRNA export from the nucleus to the cytoplasm.
   1687..1713    +  CDS            Rev (fragment): human immunodeficiency virus 1 (HIV-1) Rev protein; rev; enhances nuclear export of unspliced and incompletely spliced viral mRNAs
   1723..1840    +  misc_feature   cPPT/CTS: central polypurine tract and central termination sequence of HIV-1
   1909..2120    +  promoter       EF-1α core promoter: core promoter for human elongation factor EF-1α
   2191..2210    +  CDS            3xFLAG (fragment): three tandem FLAG® epitope tags
   2266..2952    +  CDS            Apobec1: ABEC1_RAT - Experimental evidence at protein level: Swiss-Prot protein existence level 1. Catalytic component of the apolipoprotein B mRNA editing enzyme complex which is responsible for the postranscriptional editing of a CAA codon for Gln to a UAA codon for stop in the APOB mRNA. May also play a role in the epigenetic regulation of gene expression by participating in DNA demethylation. From Rattus norvegicus (Rat).
   3001..7100    +  CDS            Cas9 (fragment): Cas9 (Csn1) endonuclease from the Streptococcus pyogenes Type II CRISPR/Cas system generates RNA-guided double strand breaks in DNA
   7114..7362    +  CDS            UGI: UNGI_BPPB2 - Experimental evidence at protein level: Swiss-Prot protein existence level 1. This protein binds specifically and reversibly to the host uracil-DNA glycosylase, preventing removal of uracil residues from PBS2 DNA by the host uracil-excision repair system. From Bacillus phage PBS2 (Bacteriophage PBS2).
   7468..8067    +  CDS            PuroR (fragment): puromycin N-acetyltransferase; pac from Streptomyces; confers resistance to puromycin
   8083..8671    +  misc_feature   WPRE: woodchuck hepatitis virus posttranscriptional regulatory element
   8722..8741    +  misc_feature   cPPT/CTS (fragment): central polypurine tract and central termination sequence of HIV-1
   8743..8976    +  LTR            3' LTR (ΔU3): self-inactivating 3' long terminal repeat (LTR) from HIV-1
   9054..9175    +  polyA_signal   SV40 poly(A) signal: SV40 polyadenylation signal
   9215..9350    +  rep_origin     SV40 ori: SV40 origin of replication
   9371..9389    -  promoter       T7 promoter: promoter for bacteriophage T7 RNA polymerase
   9397..9552    +  CDS            lacZα (fragment): LacZα fragment of β-galactosidase; lacZ fragment
   9557..9985    +  rep_origin     f1 ori (sequence partly withheld): f1 bacteriophage origin of replication; arrow indicates direction of (+) strand synthesis
  10038..10142   +  promoter       AmpR promoter: bla
  10143..11003   +  CDS            AmpR: β-lactamase; bla; confers resistance to ampicillin, carbenicillin, and related antibiotics
  11174..11762   +  rep_origin     ori: high-copy-number ColE1/pMB1/pBR322/pUC origin of replication
  11945..12037   +  CDS            lacI (fragment): lac repressor; lacI; The lac repressor binds to the lac operator to inhibit transcription in E. coli. This inhibition can be relieved by adding lactose or isopropyl-β-D-thiogalactopyranoside (IPTG).
  12050..12071   +  protein_bind   CAP binding site: CAP binding activates transcription in the presence of cAMP. E. coli catabolite activator protein
  12086..12116   +  promoter       lac promoter: promoter for the E. coli lac operon
  12120..12142   +  protein_bind   lac operator (fragment): The lac repressor binds to the lac operator to inhibit transcription in E. coli. This inhibition can be relieved by adding lactose or isopropyl-β-D-thiogalactopyranoside (IPTG). lac repressor encoded by lacI
  12185..12203   +  promoter       T3 promoter: promoter for bacteriophage T3 RNA polymerase
