[The description below was written by a language model from this plasmid's Addgene catalogue record and pLannotate feature annotations shown in this document.]
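Description:
pLenti-FNLSHiFi-P2A-Puro is a 12.2 kb lentiviral transfer plasmid, adapted from pLentiCRISPRv1, for constitutive expression of a codon-optimized cytosine base editor in mammalian cells. The viral portion has a third-generation, self-inactivating layout. An RSV promoter drives a truncated HIV-1 5' LTR, followed by the Ψ packaging signal with a partial gag sequence, the Rev response element for Rev-dependent nuclear export of the genomic RNA, and a cPPT/CTS. Downstream of the cargo sit a WPRE, which enhances transcript expression, and a ΔU3 3' LTR that inactivates LTR promoter activity after integration. In bacteria the plasmid carries a ColE1/pUC-type origin and ampicillin resistance, along with an f1 ori and remnants of a lac/T7/T3 cloning region. The catalogue lists it as low copy despite the annotated high-copy origin.

The payload is a single open reading frame driven by the short EF-1α core promoter (EF1s). It encodes FNLSHiFi, which starts with an N-terminal FLAG-NLS, followed by rat APOBEC1 cytidine deaminase, a Streptococcus pyogenes Cas9 moiety, the PBS2 phage uracil glycosylase inhibitor (UGI) and a C-terminal NLS. The recorded R691A mutation corresponds to the "HiFi" Cas9 variant, generally used to reduce off-target activity. The record does not itself state the Cas9 nickase status. APOBEC1 deaminates cytosines at the guide-targeted site, while UGI blocks uracil excision and so favours C-to-T outcomes. A P2A peptide, named in the construct title though not annotated, links the editor to puromycin N-acetyltransferase, so puromycin selection enriches for transduced cells expressing the editor. No guide RNA cassette is annotated, so the sgRNA must be supplied separately. The associated publication concerns a reporter system for detecting and enriching base editing activity.
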