Addgene plasmid #136902: pLenti-FNLSHiFi-P2A-Puro
Purpose: Lentivirus for constitutive expression of FNLSHiFi in mammalian cells (codon optimized)
Depositing lab: Lukas Dow. Depositing organization: Cornell University. Publication: GO: a functional reporter system to identify and enrich base editing activity. Katti A, Foronda M, Zimmerman J, Diaz B, Zafra MP, Goswami S, Dow LE. Nucleic Acids Res. 2020 Feb 29. pii: 5766653. doi: 10.1093/nar/gkaa124. PubMed 32112097.
Backbone
  Vector backbone: Adapted from pLentiCRISPRv1
  Vector type: Lentiviral
  Selectable markers: Puromycin
Growth in bacteria
  Bacterial resistance: Ampicillin, 100 μg/mL
  Growth temperature: 30°C
  Growth strain: NEB Stable
  Copy number: Low Copy
Gene/Insert
  Gene/Insert name: FNLSHiFi
  Species: Synthetic
  Mutation: R691A
  Promoter: EF1s
  Tag / fusion protein: FLAG-NLS (N terminal on insert); NLS (C terminal on insert)
  Cloning method: Gibson Cloning
Terms and licenses: Academic/Nonprofit Terms; Industry Terms: Not Available to Industry
How to cite: pLenti-FNLSHiFi-P2A-Puro was a gift from Lukas Dow (Addgene plasmid # 136902 ; http://n2t.net/addgene:136902 ; RRID:Addgene_136902)
